Addgene plasmid #90917: TOPBP1 G2.4 gRNA
Purpose: 3rd generation lentiviral gRNA plasmid targeting human TOPBP1
Depositing lab: Iain Cheeseman. Depositing organization: Whitehead Institute for Biomedical Research. Publication: Large-Scale Analysis of CRISPR/Cas9 Cell-Cycle Knockouts Reveals the Diversity of p53-Dependent Responses to Cell-Cycle Defects. McKinley KL, Cheeseman IM. Dev Cell. 2017 Feb 27;40(4):405-420.e2. doi: 10.1016/j.devcel.2017.01.012. Epub 2017 Feb 16. PubMed 28216383.
Backbone
  Vector backbone: pLenti-sgRNA
  Backbone manufacturer: Eric Lander & David Sabatini labs (Addgene plasmid #71409)
  Backbone size w/o insert (bp): 9151
  Vector type: Lentiviral, CRISPR
  Selectable markers: Puromycin
Growth in bacteria
  Bacterial resistance: Ampicillin, 100 μg/mL
  Growth temperature: 37°C
  Growth strain: NEB Stable
  Copy number: Unknown
Gene/Insert
  Gene/Insert name: TOPBP1 (Guide Designation G2.4) (alt name: pKMKO series)
  gRNA/shRNA sequence: CACCgTATATCTGTGACCCTTTTAG
  Species: H. sapiens (human)
  Promoter: U6
  Cloning method: Restriction Enzyme; 5′ cloning site BsmBI (destroyed during cloning); 3′ cloning site BsmBI (destroyed during cloning)
  Sequencing primers: 5′ hU6-F (5'-GAGGGCCTATTTCCCATGATT-3'); 3′ EF1a-R (5'-CACGGCGACTACTGCACTTA-3')
Terms and licenses: Academic/Nonprofit Terms; Industry Terms: Not Available to Industry
Depositor comments: Please note that gRNA target sequence listed is not strictly the 20nt spacer sequence, but also contains the 5' BsmBI overhang. For more information about knockout human cell lines generated using this plasmid, please see http://cellcycleknockouts.wi.mit.edu/ .
How to cite: TOPBP1 G2.4 gRNA was a gift from Iain Cheeseman (Addgene plasmid # 90917 ; http://n2t.net/addgene:90917 ; RRID:Addgene_90917)
