[The description below was written by a language model from this plasmid's Addgene catalogue record and pLannotate feature annotations shown in this document.]
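Description:
TOPBP1 G2.4 gRNA is a third-generation lentiviral CRISPR plasmid built on the pLenti-sgRNA backbone and designed to deliver a single guide RNA against human TOPBP1. The guide oligonucleotide was inserted between two BsmBI sites, both destroyed during cloning, placing the spacer directly downstream of the human U6 RNA polymerase III promoter and upstream of the Streptococcus pyogenes sgRNA scaffold (annotated as a tracrRNA fragment). The plasmid carries no Cas9, so the nuclease has to be supplied separately in the target cells. A second cassette uses the EF-1α core promoter to drive puromycin N-acetyltransferase, allowing selection of transduced mammalian cells, and it is followed by a WPRE, which enhances transcript expression.

The viral framework is typical of a self-inactivating HIV-1 transfer vector. An RSV promoter replaces the U3 region of the truncated 5' LTR so that genomic RNA is made independently of Tat. This is followed by the Ψ packaging signal with a partial gag sequence, the Rev response element for nuclear export, a cPPT/CTS, and a ΔU3 3' LTR that silences LTR transcription after integration. Outside the LTRs lie an SV40 poly(A) signal and SV40 origin. In bacteria the plasmid is maintained by a high-copy ColE1/pUC origin with ampicillin resistance, and it also has an f1 origin. The small lac, RSF ori and lacZα fragments appear to be backbone remnants.

The sequenced record is 7,302 nt, shorter than the 9,151 bp listed for the empty backbone; this may reflect loss of a stuffer fragment on BsmBI cloning, but the record does not say so. The plasmid belongs to a series used to generate knockout human cell lines for a large-scale analysis of cell-cycle genes.
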