Features (pLannotate 1.2.2; 28 found; start..end, strand, type, name):
      1..23      +  rep_origin     RSF ori (fragment): Plasmids containing the RSF 1030 origin of replication can be propagated in E. coli cells that contain additional plasmids with compatible origins.
     25..117     +  CDS            lacI (fragment): lac repressor; lacI; The lac repressor binds to the lac operator to inhibit transcription in E. coli. This inhibition can be relieved by adding lactose or isopropyl-β-D-thiogalactopyranoside (IPTG).
    130..151     +  protein_bind   CAP binding site: CAP binding activates transcription in the presence of cAMP. E. coli catabolite activator protein
    166..196     +  promoter       lac promoter: promoter for the E. coli lac operon
    204..220     +  protein_bind   lac operator: The lac repressor binds to the lac operator to inhibit transcription in E. coli. This inhibition can be relieved by adding lactose or isopropyl-β-D-thiogalactopyranoside (IPTG). lac repressor encoded by lacI
    265..283     +  promoter       T3 promoter: promoter for bacteriophage T3 RNA polymerase
    311..537     +  promoter       RSV promoter: Rous sarcoma virus enhancer/promoter
    538..718     +  LTR            5' LTR (truncated): truncated 5' long terminal repeat (LTR) from HIV-1
    765..890     +  misc_feature   HIV-1 Ψ: packaging signal of human immunodeficiency virus type 1
    874..1237    +  CDS            HIV-1 gag (fragment): gag protein from human immunodeficiency virus 1; gag
   1383..1616    +  misc_feature   RRE: The Rev response element (RRE) of HIV-1 allows for Rev-dependent mRNA export from the nucleus to the cytoplasm.
   1993..2019    +  CDS            Rev (fragment): human immunodeficiency virus 1 (HIV-1) Rev protein; rev; enhances nuclear export of unspliced and incompletely spliced viral mRNAs
   2023..2263    +  promoter       U6 promoter: RNA polymerase III promoter for human U6 snRNA
   2311..2378    +  misc_RNA       tracrRNA (fragment): trans-activating CRISPR RNA for the Streptococcus pyogenes CRISPR/Cas9 system
   2427..2544    +  misc_feature   cPPT/CTS: central polypurine tract and central termination sequence of HIV-1
   2613..2824    +  promoter       EF-1α core promoter: core promoter for human elongation factor EF-1α
   2850..3449    +  CDS            PuroR (fragment): puromycin N-acetyltransferase; pac from Streptomyces; confers resistance to puromycin
   3465..4053    +  misc_feature   WPRE: woodchuck hepatitis virus posttranscriptional regulatory element
   4104..4123    +  misc_feature   cPPT/CTS (fragment): central polypurine tract and central termination sequence of HIV-1
   4125..4358    +  LTR            3' LTR (ΔU3): self-inactivating 3' long terminal repeat (LTR) from HIV-1
   4436..4557    +  polyA_signal   SV40 poly(A) signal: SV40 polyadenylation signal
   4597..4732    +  rep_origin     SV40 ori: SV40 origin of replication
   4753..4771    -  promoter       T7 promoter: promoter for bacteriophage T7 RNA polymerase
   4779..4934    +  CDS            lacZα (fragment): LacZα fragment of β-galactosidase; lacZ fragment
   4939..5367    +  rep_origin     f1 ori (sequence partly withheld): f1 bacteriophage origin of replication; arrow indicates direction of (+) strand synthesis
   5420..5524    +  promoter       AmpR promoter: bla
   5525..6385    +  CDS            AmpR: β-lactamase; bla; confers resistance to ampicillin, carbenicillin, and related antibiotics
   6556..7144    +  rep_origin     ori: high-copy-number ColE1/pMB1/pBR322/pUC origin of replication
>Addgene plasmid #90917 | TOPBP1 G2.4 gRNA | addgene full sequence | sequence record 189885 | Addgene NGS Result
GTCAGTGAGCGAGGAAGCGGAAGAGCGCCCAATACGCAAACCGCCTCTCCCCGCGCGTTGGCCGATTCAT
TAATGCAGCTGGCACGACAGGTTTCCCGACTGGAAAGCGGGCAGTGAGCGCAACGCAATTAATGTGAGTT
AGCTCACTCATTAGGCACCCCAGGCTTTACACTTTATGCTTCCGGCTCGTATGTTGTGTGGAATTGTGAG
CGGATAACAATTTCACACAGGAAACAGCTATGACCATGATTACGCCAAGCGCGCAATTAACCCTCACTAA
AGGGAACAAAAGCTGGAGCTGCAAGCTTAATGTAGTCTTATGCAATACTCTTGTAGTCTTGCAACATGGT
AACGATGAGTTAGCAACATGCCTTACAAGGAGAGAAAAAGCACCGTGCATGCCGATTGGTGGAAGTAAGG
TGGTACGATCGTGCCTTATTAGGAAGGCAACAGACGGGTCTGACATGGATTGGACGAACCACTGAATTGC
CGCATTGCAGAGATATTGTATTTAAGTGCCTAGCTCGATACATAAACGGGTCTCTCTGGTTAGACCAGAT
CTGAGCCTGGGAGCTCTCTGGCTAACTAGGGAACCCACTGCTTAAGCCTCAATAAAGCTTGCCTTGAGTG
CTTCAAGTAGTGTGTGCCCGTCTGTTGTGTGACTCTGGTAACTAGAGATCCCTCAGACCCTTTTAGTCAG
TGTGGAAAATCTCTAGCAGTGGCGCCCGAACAGGGACTTGAAAGCGAAAGGGAAACCAGAGGAGCTCTCT
CGACGCAGGACTCGGCTTGCTGAAGCGCGCACGGCAAGAGGCGAGGGGCGGCGACTGGTGAGTACGCCAA
AAATTTTGACTAGCGGAGGCTAGAAGGAGAGAGATGGGTGCGAGAGCGTCAGTATTAAGCGGGGGAGAAT
TAGATCGCGATGGGAAAAAATTCGGTTAAGGCCAGGGGGAAAGAAAAAATATAAATTAAAACATATAGTA
TGGGCAAGCAGGGAGCTAGAACGATTCGCAGTTAATCCTGGCCTGTTAGAAACATCAGAAGGCTGTAGAC
AAATACTGGGACAGCTACAACCATCCCTTCAGACAGGATCAGAAGAACTTAGATCATTATATAATACAGT
AGCAACCCTCTATTGTGTGCATCAAAGGATAGAGATAAAAGACACCAAGGAAGCTTTAGACAAGATAGAG
GAAGAGCAAAACAAAAGTAAGACCACCGCACAGCAAGCGGCCGCTGATCTTCAGACCTGGAGGAGGAGAT
ATGAGGGACAATTGGAGAAGTGAATTATATAAATATAAAGTAGTAAAAATTGAACCATTAGGAGTAGCAC
CCACCAAGGCAAAGAGAAGAGTGGTGCAGAGAGAAAAAAGAGCAGTGGGAATAGGAGCTTTGTTCCTTGG
GTTCTTGGGAGCAGCAGGAAGCACTATGGGCGCAGCGTCAATGACGCTGACGGTACAGGCCAGACAATTA
TTGTCTGGTATAGTGCAGCAGCAGAACAATTTGCTGAGGGCTATTGAGGCGCAACAGCATCTGTTGCAAC
TCACAGTCTGGGGCATCAAGCAGCTCCAGGCAAGAATCCTGGCTGTGGAAAGATACCTAAAGGATCAACA
GCTCCTGGGGATTTGGGGTTGCTCTGGAAAACTCATTTGCACCACTGCTGTGCCTTGGAATGCTAGTTGG
AGTAATAAATCTCTGGAACAGATTTGGAATCACACGACCTGGATGGAGTGGGACAGAGAAATTAACAATT
ACACAAGCTTAATACACTCCTTAATTGAAGAATCGCAAAACCAGCAAGAAAAGAATGAACAAGAATTATT
GGAATTAGATAAATGGGCAAGTTTGTGGAATTGGTTTAACATAACAAATTGGCTGTGGTATATAAAATTA
TTCATAATGATAGTAGGAGGCTTGGTAGGTTTAAGAATAGTTTTTGCTGTACTTTCTATAGTGAATAGAG
TTAGGCAGGGATATTCACCATTATCGTTTCAGACCCACCTCCCAACCCCGAGGGGACCCAGAGAGGGCCT
ATTTCCCATGATTCCTTCATATTTGCATATACGATACAAGGCTGTTAGAGAGATAATTAGAATTAATTTG
ACTGTAAACACAAAGATATTAGTACAAAATACGTGACGTAGAAAGTAATAATTTCTTGGGTAGTTTGCAG
TTTTAAAATTATGTTTTAAAATGGACTATCATATGCTTACCGTAACTTGAAAGTATTTCGATTTCTTGGC
TTTATATATCTTGTGGAAAGGACGAAACACCGTATATCTGTGACCCTTTTAGGTTTAAGAGCTATGCTGG
AAACAGCATAGCAAGTTTAAATAAGGCTAGTCCGTTATCAACTTGAAAAAGTGGCACCGAGTCGGTGCTT
TTTTTGAATTCTAGATCTTGAGACAAATGGCAGTATTCATCCACAATTTTAAAAGAAAAGGGGGGATTGG
GGGGTACAGTGCAGGGGAAAGAATAGTAGACATAATAGCAACAGACATACAAACTAAAGAATTACAAAAA
CAAATTACAAAAATTCAAAATTTTCGGGTTTATTACAGGGACAGCAGAGATCCACTTTGGCGCCGGCTCG
AGTGGCTCCGGTGCCCGTCAGTGGGCAGAGCGCACATCGCCCACAGTCCCCGAGAAGTTGGGGGGAGGGG
TCGGCAATTGAACCGGTGCCTAGAGAAGGTGGCGCGGGGTAAACTGGGAAAGTGATGTCGTGTACTGGCT
CCGCCTTTTTCCCGAGGGTGGGGGAGAACCGTATATAAGTGCAGTAGTCGCCGTGAACGTTCTTTTTCGC
AACGGGTTTGCCGCCAGAACACAGGTGTCGTGACGCGGGATCCGCCACCATGACCGAGTACAAGCCCACG
GTGCGCCTCGCCACCCGCGACGACGTCCCCAGGGCCGTACGCACCCTCGCCGCCGCGTTCGCCGACTACC
CCGCCACGCGCCACACCGTCGATCCGGACCGCCACATCGAGCGGGTCACCGAGCTGCAAGAACTCTTCCT
CACGCGCGTCGGGCTCGACATCGGCAAGGTGTGGGTCGCGGACGACGGCGCCGCGGTGGCGGTCTGGACC
ACGCCGGAGAGCGTCGAAGCGGGGGCGGTGTTCGCCGAGATCGGCCCGCGCATGGCCGAGTTGAGCGGTT
CCCGGCTGGCCGCGCAGCAACAGATGGAAGGCCTCCTGGCGCCGCACCGGCCCAAGGAGCCCGCGTGGTT
CCTGGCCACCGTCGGAGTCTCGCCCGACCACCAGGGCAAGGGTCTGGGCAGCGCCGTCGTGCTCCCCGGA
GTGGAGGCGGCCGAGCGCGCCGGGGTGCCCGCCTTCCTGGAGACCTCCGCGCCCCGCAACCTCCCCTTCT
ACGAGCGGCTCGGCTTCACCGTCACCGCCGACGTCGAGGTGCCCGAAGGACCGCGCACCTGGTGCATGAC
CCGCAAGCCCGGTGCCTGAACGCGTTAAGTCGACAATCAACCTCTGGATTACAAAATTTGTGAAAGATTG
ACTGGTATTCTTAACTATGTTGCTCCTTTTACGCTATGTGGATACGCTGCTTTAATGCCTTTGTATCATG
CTATTGCTTCCCGTATGGCTTTCATTTTCTCCTCCTTGTATAAATCCTGGTTGCTGTCTCTTTATGAGGA
GTTGTGGCCCGTTGTCAGGCAACGTGGCGTGGTGTGCACTGTGTTTGCTGACGCAACCCCCACTGGTTGG
GGCATTGCCACCACCTGTCAGCTCCTTTCCGGGACTTTCGCTTTCCCCCTCCCTATTGCCACGGCGGAAC
TCATCGCCGCCTGCCTTGCCCGCTGCTGGACAGGGGCTCGGCTGTTGGGCACTGACAATTCCGTGGTGTT
GTCGGGGAAATCATCGTCCTTTCCTTGGCTGCTCGCCTGTGTTGCCACCTGGATTCTGCGCGGGACGTCC
TTCTGCTACGTCCCTTCGGCCCTCAATCCAGCGGACCTTCCTTCCCGCGGCCTGCTGCCGGCTCTGCGGC
CTCTTCCGCGTCTTCGCCTTCGCCCTCAGACGAGTCGGATCTCCCTTTGGGCCGCCTCCCCGCGTCGACT
TTAAGACCAATGACTTACAAGGCAGCTGTAGATCTTAGCCACTTTTTAAAAGAAAAGGGGGGACTGGAAG
GGCTAATTCACTCCCAACGAAGACAAGATCTGCTTTTTGCTTGTACTGGGTCTCTCTGGTTAGACCAGAT
CTGAGCCTGGGAGCTCTCTGGCTAACTAGGGAACCCACTGCTTAAGCCTCAATAAAGCTTGCCTTGAGTG
CTTCAAGTAGTGTGTGCCCGTCTGTTGTGTGACTCTGGTAACTAGAGATCCCTCAGACCCTTTTAGTCAG
TGTGGAAAATCTCTAGCAGTACGTATAGTAGTTCATGTCATCTTATTATTCAGTATTTATAACTTGCAAA
GAAATGAATATCAGAGAGTGAGAGGAACTTGTTTATTGCAGCTTATAATGGTTACAAATAAAGCAATAGC
ATCACAAATTTCACAAATAAAGCATTTTTTTCACTGCATTCTAGTTGTGGTTTGTCCAAACTCATCAATG
TATCTTATCATGTCTGGCTCTAGCTATCCCGCCCCTAACTCCGCCCATCCCGCCCCTAACTCCGCCCAGT
TCCGCCCATTCTCCGCCCCATGGCTGACTAATTTTTTTTATTTATGCAGAGGCCGAGGCCGCCTCGGCCT
CTGAGCTATTCCAGAAGTAGTGAGGAGGCTTTTTTGGAGGCCTAGGGACGTACCCAATTCGCCCTATAGT
GAGTCGTATTACGCGCGCTCACTGGCCGTCGTTTTACAACGTCGTGACTGGGAAAACCCTGGCGTTACCC
AACTTAATCGCCTTGCAGCACATCCCCCTTTCGCCAGCTGGCGTAATAGCGAAGAGGCCCGCACCGATCG
CCCTTCCCAACAGTTGCGCAGCCTGAATGGCGAATGGG
[124 nt withheld, positions 4939-5062]
C
[91 nt withheld, positions 5064-5154]
A
[49 nt withheld, positions 5156-5204]
CCTTTGACGTTGGAGTCCACGTTCTTT
[37 nt withheld, positions 5232-5268]
ACCCTATCTCGGTCTATTCTTTTGATTTATAAGGGATTTTGCCGATTTCGGCCTATTGGTTAAAAAATGA
GCTGATTTAACAAAAATTTAACGCGAATTTTAACAAAATATTAACGCTTACAATTTAGGTGGCACTTTTC
GGGGAAATGTGCGCGGAACCCCTATTTGTTTATTTTTCTAAATACATTCAAATATGTATCCGCTCATGAG
ACAATAACCCTGATAAATGCTTCAATAATATTGAAAAAGGAAGAGTATGAGTATTCAACATTTCCGTGTC
GCCCTTATTCCCTTTTTTGCGGCATTTTGCCTTCCTGTTTTTGCTCACCCAGAAACGCTGGTGAAAGTAA
AAGATGCTGAAGATCAGTTGGGTGCACGAGTGGGTTACATCGAACTGGATCTCAACAGCGGTAAGATCCT
TGAGAGTTTTCGCCCCGAAGAACGTTTTCCAATGATGAGCACTTTTAAAGTTCTGCTATGTGGCGCGGTA
TTATCCCGTATTGACGCCGGGCAAGAGCAACTCGGTCGCCGCATACACTATTCTCAGAATGACTTGGTTG
AGTACTCACCAGTCACAGAAAAGCATCTTACGGATGGCATGACAGTAAGAGAATTATGCAGTGCTGCCAT
AACCATGAGTGATAACACTGCGGCCAACTTACTTCTGACAACGATCGGAGGACCGAAGGAGCTAACCGCT
TTTTTGCACAACATGGGGGATCATGTAACTCGCCTTGATCGTTGGGAACCGGAGCTGAATGAAGCCATAC
CAAACGACGAGCGTGACACCACGATGCCTGTAGCAATGGCAACAACGTTGCGCAAACTATTAACTGGCGA
ACTACTTACTCTAGCTTCCCGGCAACAATTAATAGACTGGATGGAGGCGGATAAAGTTGCAGGACCACTT
CTGCGCTCGGCCCTTCCGGCTGGCTGGTTTATTGCTGATAAATCTGGAGCCGGTGAGCGTGGGTCTCGCG
GTATCATTGCAGCACTGGGGCCAGATGGTAAGCCCTCCCGTATCGTAGTTATCTACACGACGGGGAGTCA
GGCAACTATGGATGAACGAAATAGACAGATCGCTGAGATAGGTGCCTCACTGATTAAGCATTGGTAACTG
TCAGACCAAGTTTACTCATATATACTTTAGATTGATTTAAAACTTCATTTTTAATTTAAAAGGATCTAGG
TGAAGATCCTTTTTGATAATCTCATGACCAAAATCCCTTAACGTGAGTTTTCGTTCCACTGAGCGTCAGA
CCCCGTAGAAAAGATCAAAGGATCTTCTTGAGATCCTTTTTTTCTGCGCGTAATCTGCTGCTTGCAAACA
AAAAAACCACCGCTACCAGCGGTGGTTTGTTTGCCGGATCAAGAGCTACCAACTCTTTTTCCGAAGGTAA
CTGGCTTCAGCAGAGCGCAGATACCAAATACTGTTCTTCTAGTGTAGCCGTAGTTAGGCCACCACTTCAA
GAACTCTGTAGCACCGCCTACATACCTCGCTCTGCTAATCCTGTTACCAGTGGCTGCTGCCAGTGGCGAT
AAGTCGTGTCTTACCGGGTTGGACTCAAGACGATAGTTACCGGATAAGGCGCAGCGGTCGGGCTGAACGG
GGGGTTCGTGCACACAGCCCAGCTTGGAGCGAACGACCTACACCGAACTGAGATACCTACAGCGTGAGCT
ATGAGAAAGCGCCACGCTTCCCGAAGGGAGAAAGGCGGACAGGTATCCGGTAAGCGGCAGGGTCGGAACA
GGAGAGCGCACGAGGGAGCTTCCAGGGGGAAACGCCTGGTATCTTTATAGTCCTGTCGGGTTTCGCCACC
TCTGACTTGAGCGTCGATTTTTGTGATGCTCGTCAGGGGGGCGGAGCCTATGGAAAAACGCCAGCAACGC
GGCCTTTTTACGGTTCCTGGCCTTTTGCTGGCCTTTTGCTCACATGTTCTTTCCTGCGTTATCCCCTGAT
TCTGTGGATAACCGTATTACCGCCTTTGAGTGAGCTGATACCGCTCGCCGCAGCCGAACGACCGAGCGCA
GCGA
